Addgene plasmid #185246: pST_PvLEA4_repeats_k4_14 (pBS0764)
Purpose: For the mammalian expression of the sleeping chironomid protein PvLEA4_repeats_k4_14. This is one of the top performing targets in our apoptosis assay (it protected from apoptosis).
Depositing lab: Pamela Silver. Depositing organization: Harvard Medical School. Publication: Natural and Designed Proteins Inspired by Extremotolerant Organisms Can Form Condensates and Attenuate Apoptosis in Human Cells. Veling MT, Nguyen DT, Thadani NN, Oster ME, Rollins NJ, Brock KP, Bethel NP, Lim S, Baker D, Way JC, Marks DS, Chang RL, Silver PA. ACS Synth Biol. 2022 Mar 18;11(3):1292-1302. doi: 10.1021/acssynbio.1c00572. Epub 2022 Feb 18. PubMed 35176859.
Backbone
  Vector backbone: YK 02
  Vector type: Mammalian Expression
Growth in bacteria
  Bacterial resistance: Ampicillin, 100 μg/mL
  Growth temperature: 37°C
  Growth strain: DH5alpha
  Copy number: High Copy
Gene/Insert
  Gene/Insert name: PvLEA4_repeats_k4_14
  Species: P. vanderplanki
  Insert size (bp): 351
  Cloning method: Gibson Cloning
Terms and licenses: Academic/Nonprofit Terms; Industry Terms: Not Available to Industry
Depositor comments: This is one of the top performing targets in our apoptosis assay (it protected from apoptosis). See supplemental table 2 in our paper to see its performance in our assay. The negative control for this assay is pSecTag2 B which can be obtained from Thermo here https://www.thermofisher.com/order/catalog/product/V90020
How to cite: pST_PvLEA4_repeats_k4_14 (pBS0764) was a gift from Pamela Silver (Addgene plasmid # 185246 ; http://n2t.net/addgene:185246 ; RRID:Addgene_185246)
