[The description below was written by a language model from this plasmid's Addgene catalogue record and pLannotate feature annotations shown in this document.]
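Description:
pST_PvLEA4_repeats_k4_14 (pBS0764) is a 5,261-nt mammalian expression plasmid built on a backbone recorded as YK 02. It carries a 351 bp insert encoding PvLEA4_repeats_k4_14, a protein attributed to the sleeping chironomid, P. vanderplanki, and introduced by Gibson cloning. In bacteria it is maintained through a high-copy ColE1/pUC-type origin and selected with ampicillin via the β-lactamase gene and its native promoter. An f1 origin is also present, which permits single-stranded DNA production.

The expression cassette consists of the human CMV immediate-early enhancer and promoter, followed by a T7 promoter, and ends with the bovine growth hormone polyadenylation signal. The automated annotation does not label the insert. The unannotated gap between the T7 promoter and the bGH poly(A) signal is about the right size and position for the coding sequence, so it presumably sits there. No epitope tags, signal peptides or reporters were annotated, so the record does not show whether the protein is fused to anything. A second cassette places the Sh ble gene under tandem SV40 early and EM7 promoters with an SV40 poly(A) signal, giving Zeocin/bleomycin-family resistance in both mammalian cells and E. coli. Short fragment hits (HIV-1 LTR, bom, lacI, lac promoter/operator remnants, a second ble fragment) look like backbone remnants or annotation artefacts rather than functional parts.

The plasmid is intended for expressing this protein in mammalian cells. The depositor describes it as one of the top performers in their apoptosis assay, where it protected cells from apoptosis, in a study of natural and designed proteins inspired by extremotolerant organisms. The stated negative control for that assay is the pSecTag2 B vector.
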