Features (pLannotate 1.2.2; 20 found; start..end, strand, type, name):
     30..82      -  misc_feature   bom (fragment): basis of mobility region from pBR322
    237..616     +  enhancer       CMV enhancer: human cytomegalovirus immediate early enhancer
    617..820     +  promoter       CMV promoter: human cytomegalovirus (CMV) immediate early promoter
    816..849     +  LTR            5' LTR (truncated) (fragment): truncated 5' long terminal repeat (LTR) from HIV-1
    865..883     +  promoter       T7 promoter: promoter for bacteriophage T7 RNA polymerase
   1277..1501    +  polyA_signal   bGH poly(A) signal: bovine growth hormone polyadenylation signal
   1505..1526    +  promoter       SV40 promoter (fragment): SV40 enhancer and early promoter
   1547..1975    +  rep_origin     f1 ori (sequence partly withheld): f1 bacteriophage origin of replication; arrow indicates direction of (+) strand synthesis
   1989..2318    +  promoter       SV40 promoter: SV40 enhancer and early promoter
   2366..2413    +  promoter       EM7 promoter: synthetic bacterial promoter&nbsp
   2432..2806    +  CDS            BleoR: antibiotic-binding protein; Sh ble from Streptoalloteichus hindustanus; confers resistance to bleomycin, phleomycin, and Zeocin™
   2816..2941    +  CDS            ble (fragment): BLE_KLEPN - Experimental evidence at protein level: Swiss-Prot protein existence level 1. Binding protein with a strong affinity to the bleomycin family of antibiotics. Binds to CL990; an antimitotic-antibiotic compound. From Klebsiella pneumoniae.
   2936..3057    +  polyA_signal   SV40 poly(A) signal: SV40 polyadenylation signal
   3130..3146    -  protein_bind   lac operator: The lac repressor binds to the lac operator to inhibit transcription in E. coli. This inhibition can be relieved by adding lactose or isopropyl-β-D-thiogalactopyranoside (IPTG). lac repressor encoded by lacI
   3154..3184    -  promoter       lac promoter: promoter for the E. coli lac operon
   3199..3220    -  protein_bind   CAP binding site: CAP binding activates transcription in the presence of cAMP. E. coli catabolite activator protein
   3233..3325    -  CDS            lacI (fragment): lac repressor; lacI; The lac repressor binds to the lac operator to inhibit transcription in E. coli. This inhibition can be relieved by adding lactose or isopropyl-β-D-thiogalactopyranoside (IPTG).
   3508..4096    -  rep_origin     ori: high-copy-number ColE1/pMB1/pBR322/pUC origin of replication
   4267..5127    -  CDS            AmpR: β-lactamase; bla; confers resistance to ampicillin, carbenicillin, and related antibiotics
   5128..5232    -  promoter       AmpR promoter: bla
>Addgene plasmid #185246 | pST_PvLEA4_repeats_k4_14 (pBS0764) | addgene full sequence | sequence record 363759 | Addgene NGS Result
TCGACGGATCGGGAGATCTCCCGATCCCCTATGGTGCACTCTCAGTACAATCTGCTCTGATGCCGCATAG
TTAAGCCAGTATCTGCTCCCTGCTTGTGTGTTGGAGGTCGCTGAGTAGTGCGCGAGCAAAATTTAAGCTA
CAACAAGGCAAGGCTTGACCGACAATTGCATGAAGAATCTGCTTAGGGTTAGGCGTTTTGCGCTGCTTCG
CGATGTACGGGCCAGATATACGCGTTGACATTGATTATTGACTAGTTATTAATAGTAATCAATTACGGGG
TCATTAGTTCATAGCCCATATATGGAGTTCCGCGTTACATAACTTACGGTAAATGGCCCGCCTGGCTGAC
CGCCCAACGACCCCCGCCCATTGACGTCAATAATGACGTATGTTCCCATAGTAACGCCAATAGGGACTTT
CCATTGACGTCAATGGGTGGAGTATTTACGGTAAACTGCCCACTTGGCAGTACATCAAGTGTATCATATG
CCAAGTACGCCCCCTATTGACGTCAATGACGGTAAATGGCCCGCCTGGCATTATGCCCAGTACATGACCT
TATGGGACTTTCCTACTTGGCAGTACATCTACGTATTAGTCATCGCTATTACCATGGTGATGCGGTTTTG
GCAGTACATCAATGGGCGTGGATAGCGGTTTGACTCACGGGGATTTCCAAGTCTCCACCCCATTGACGTC
AATGGGAGTTTGTTTTGGCACCAAAATCAACGGGACTTTCCAAAATGTCGTAACAACTCCGCCCCATTGA
CGCAAATGGGCGGTAGGCGTGTACGGTGGGAGGTCTATATAAGCAGAGCTCTCTGGCTAACTAGAGAACC
CACTGCTTACTGGCTTATCGAAATTAATACGACTCACTATAGGGAGACCCAAGCTGGCTAGCCACCATGT
TCCAGACCGCCGCCGACAAGCTGGGCGCCGCCAAGGACACCGTGGTTGACACCTTGGGCGACGCCAAGGA
CACCGTGAAGGAGAAGGTGGTGGGCGCCAAGGACGCCACCGCCGACTACCTGGGAGAGGCTAAGGAGCAG
ATGAGGGACTGATGAATTGCCAATTGAAATTTGACGGCCTATGTCACTGAAACTATCCAAACACCCCATG
TCGATACTGAACGTATCGACGCATACCTCCTTCCTTGAAAACGCACAATCATACAACTGGGCACATAATG
CGTACGCCCATCTAGTACACCCATCTCTGTAGGTCCAGTTCAAGAGCTGGAAGAGCACCCTCCACTTACC
CGCTGATCAGCCTCGACTGTGCCTTCTAGTTGCCAGCCATCTGTTGTTTGCCCCTCCCCCGTGCCTTCCT
TGACCCTGGAAGGTGCCACTCCCACTGTCCTTTCCTAATAAAATGAGGAAATTGCATCGCATTGTCTGAG
TAGGTGTCATTCTATTCTGGGGGGTGGGGTGGGGCAGGACAGCAAGGGGGAGGATTGGGAAGACAATAGC
AGGCATGCTGGGGATGCGGTGGGCTCTATGGCTTCTGAGGCGGAAAGAACCAGCTGGGGCTCTAGGGGGT
ATCCCC
[124 nt withheld, positions 1547-1670]
C
[91 nt withheld, positions 1672-1762]
A
[49 nt withheld, positions 1764-1812]
CCTTTGACGTTGGAGTCCACGTTCTTT
[37 nt withheld, positions 1840-1876]
ACCCTATCTCGGTCTATTCTTTTGATTTATAAGGGATTTTGCCGATTTCGGCCTATTGGTTAAAAAATGA
GCTGATTTAACAAAAATTTAACGCGAATTAATTCTGTGGAATGTGTGTCAGTTAGGGTGTGGAAAGTCCC
CAGGCTCCCCAGCAGGCAGAAGTATGCAAAGCATGCATCTCAATTAGTCAGCAACCAGGTGTGGAAAGTC
CCCAGGCTCCCCAGCAGGCAGAAGTATGCAAAGCATGCATCTCAATTAGTCAGCAACCATAGTCCCGCCC
CTAACTCCGCCCATCCCGCCCCTAACTCCGCCCAGTTCCGCCCATTCTCCGCCCCATGGCTGACTAATTT
TTTTTATTTATGCAGAGGCCGAGGCCGCCTCTGCCTCTGAGCTATTCCAGAAGTAGTGAGGAGGCTTTTT
TGGAGGCCTAGGCTTTTGCAAAAAGCTCCCGGGAGCTTGTATATCCATTTTCGGATCTGATCAGCACGTG
TTGACAATTAATCATCGGCATAGTATATCGGCATAGTATAATACGACAAGGTGAGGAACTAAACCATGGC
CAAGTTGACCAGTGCCGTTCCGGTGCTCACCGCGCGCGACGTCGCCGGAGCGGTCGAGTTCTGGACCGAC
CGGCTCGGGTTCTCCCGGGACTTCGTGGAGGACGACTTCGCCGGTGTGGTCCGGGACGACGTGACCCTGT
TCATCAGCGCGGTCCAGGACCAGGTGGTGCCGGACAACACCCTGGCCTGGGTGTGGGTGCGCGGCCTGGA
CGAGCTGTACGCCGAGTGGTCGGAGGTCGTGTCCACGAACTTCCGGGACGCCTCCGGGCCGGCCATGACC
GAGATCGGCGAGCAGCCGTGGGGGCGGGAGTTCGCCCTGCGCGACCCGGCCGGCAACTGCGTGCACTTCG
TGGCCGAGGAGCAGGACTGACACGTGCTACGAGATTTCGATTCCACCGCCGCCTTCTATGAAAGGTTGGG
CTTCGGAATCGTTTTCCGGGACGCCGGCTGGATGATCCTCCAGCGCGGGGATCTCATGCTGGAGTTCTTC
GCCCACCCCAACTTGTTTATTGCAGCTTATAATGGTTACAAATAAAGCAATAGCATCACAAATTTCACAA
ATAAAGCATTTTTTTCACTGCATTCTAGTTGTGGTTTGTCCAAACTCATCAATGTATCTTATCATGTCTG
TATACCGTCGACCTCTAGCTAGAGCTTGGCGTAATCATGGTCATAGCTGTTTCCTGTGTGAAATTGTTAT
CCGCTCACAATTCCACACAACATACGAGCCGGAAGCATAAAGTGTAAAGCCTGGGGTGCCTAATGAGTGA
GCTAACTTACATTAATTGCGTTGCGCTCACTGCCCGCTTTCCAGTCGGGAAACCTGTCGTGCCAGCTGCA
TTAATGAATCGGCCAACGCGCGGGGAGAGGCGGTTTGCGTATTGGGCGCTCTTCCGCTTCCTCGCTCACT
GACTCGCTGCGCTCGGTCGTTCGGCTGCGGCGAGCGGTATCAGCTCACTCAAAGGCGGTAATACGGTTAT
CCACAGAATCAGGGGATAACGCAGGAAAGAACATGTGAGCAAAAGGCCAGCAAAAGGCCAGGAACCGTAA
AAAGGCCGCGTTGCTGGCGTTTTTCCATAGGCTCCGCCCCCCTGACGAGCATCACAAAAATCGACGCTCA
AGTCAGAGGTGGCGAAACCCGACAGGACTATAAAGATACCAGGCGTTTCCCCCTGGAAGCTCCCTCGTGC
GCTCTCCTGTTCCGACCCTGCCGCTTACCGGATACCTGTCCGCCTTTCTCCCTTCGGGAAGCGTGGCGCT
TTCTCATAGCTCACGCTGTAGGTATCTCAGTTCGGTGTAGGTCGTTCGCTCCAAGCTGGGCTGTGTGCAC
GAACCCCCCGTTCAGCCCGACCGCTGCGCCTTATCCGGTAACTATCGTCTTGAGTCCAACCCGGTAAGAC
ACGACTTATCGCCACTGGCAGCAGCCACTGGTAACAGGATTAGCAGAGCGAGGTATGTAGGCGGTGCTAC
AGAGTTCTTGAAGTGGTGGCCTAACTACGGCTACACTAGAAGAACAGTATTTGGTATCTGCGCTCTGCTG
AAGCCAGTTACCTTCGGAAAAAGAGTTGGTAGCTCTTGATCCGGCAAACAAACCACCGCTGGTAGCGGTG
GTTTTTTTGTTTGCAAGCAGCAGATTACGCGCAGAAAAAAAGGATCTCAAGAAGATCCTTTGATCTTTTC
TACGGGGTCTGACGCTCAGTGGAACGAAAACTCACGTTAAGGGATTTTGGTCATGAGATTATCAAAAAGG
ATCTTCACCTAGATCCTTTTAAATTAAAAATGAAGTTTTAAATCAATCTAAAGTATATATGAGTAAACTT
GGTCTGACAGTTACCAATGCTTAATCAGTGAGGCACCTATCTCAGCGATCTGTCTATTTCGTTCATCCAT
AGTTGCCTGACTCCCCGTCGTGTAGATAACTACGATACGGGAGGGCTTACCATCTGGCCCCAGTGCTGCA
ATGATACCGCGAGACCCACGCTCACCGGCTCCAGATTTATCAGCAATAAACCAGCCAGCCGGAAGGGCCG
AGCGCAGAAGTGGTCCTGCAACTTTATCCGCCTCCATCCAGTCTATTAATTGTTGCCGGGAAGCTAGAGT
AAGTAGTTCGCCAGTTAATAGTTTGCGCAACGTTGTTGCCATTGCTACAGGCATCGTGGTGTCACGCTCG
TCGTTTGGTATGGCTTCATTCAGCTCCGGTTCCCAACGATCAAGGCGAGTTACATGATCCCCCATGTTGT
GCAAAAAAGCGGTTAGCTCCTTCGGTCCTCCGATCGTTGTCAGAAGTAAGTTGGCCGCAGTGTTATCACT
CATGGTTATGGCAGCACTGCATAATTCTCTTACTGTCATGCCATCCGTAAGATGCTTTTCTGTGACTGGT
GAGTACTCAACCAAGTCATTCTGAGAATAGTGTATGCGGCGACCGAGTTGCTCTTGCCCGGCGTCAATAC
GGGATAATACCGCGCCACATAGCAGAACTTTAAAAGTGCTCATCATTGGAAAACGTTCTTCGGGGCGAAA
ACTCTCAAGGATCTTACCGCTGTTGAGATCCAGTTCGATGTAACCCACTCGTGCACCCAACTGATCTTCA
GCATCTTTTACTTTCACCAGCGTTTCTGGGTGAGCAAAAACAGGAAGGCAAAATGCCGCAAAAAAGGGAA
TAAGGGCGACACGGAAATGTTGAATACTCATACTCTTCCTTTTTCAATATTATTGAAGCATTTATCAGGG
TTATTGTCTCATGAGCGGATACATATTTGAATGTATTTAGAAAAATAAACAAATAGGGGTTCCGCGCACA
TTTCCCCGAAAAGTGCCACCTGACG
